Addgene plasmid #131463: MADR pDonor-H3F3A-G34R-EGFP pTV1 Pdgfra D842V COTv1 Trp53-V5 WPRE
Purpose: MADR donor plasmid for FlpO+Cre-mediated insertion of oncogenic H3F3A G34R, PDGFRA D842V, and TRP53
Depositing lab: Joshua Breunig. Depositing organization: Cedars-Sinai Medical Center. Publication: Rapid Generation of Somatic Mouse Mosaics with Locus-Specific, Stably Integrated Transgenic Elements. Kim GB, Rincon Fernandez Pacheco D, Saxon D, Yang A, Sabet S, Dutra-Clarke M, Levy R, Watkins A, Park H, Abbasi Akhtar A, Linesch PW, Kobritz N, Chandra SS, Grausam K, Ayala-Sarmiento A, Molina J, Sedivakova K, Hoang K, Tsyporin J, Gareau DS, Filbin MG, Bannykh S, Santiskulvong C, Wang Y, Tang J, Suva ML, Chen B, Danielpour M, Breunig JJ. Cell. 2019 Sep 19;179(1):251-267.e24. doi: 10.1016/j.cell.2019.08.013. PubMed 31539496.
Backbone
  Vector backbone: MADR pDonor
  Backbone manufacturer: Breunig Lab
  Total vector size (bp): 10927
  Vector type: Mammalian Expression, Cre/Lox, Synthetic Biology ; Mosaic analysis for dual recombinase-mediated cassette exchange (MADR) donor
Growth in bacteria
  Bacterial resistance: Ampicillin, 100 μg/mL
  Growth temperature: 37°C
  Growth strain: DH5alpha
  Copy number: High Copy
Gene/Insert
  Gene/Insert name: H3F3A-G34R-EGFP AU1 pTV1 Pdgfra D842V COTv1 Trp53-V5 WPRE
  Species: H. sapiens (human), M. musculus (mouse)
  Mutation: H3F3A G34R, Pdgfra D842V
  Promoter: none (4x polyA to mitigate episomal expression)
  Tag / fusion protein: Trp53-V5, H3F3A-EGFP-AU1
  Cloning method: Ligation Independent Cloning
  Sequencing primers: 5′ MADR-MCSF (TCGACCTGCAGCCCAAGCTA); 3′ WPRE-R (addgene)
Terms and licenses: Academic/Nonprofit Terms; Industry Terms: Not Available to Industry
How to cite: MADR pDonor-H3F3A-G34R-EGFP pTV1 Pdgfra D842V COTv1 Trp53-V5 WPRE was a gift from Joshua Breunig (Addgene plasmid # 131463 ; http://n2t.net/addgene:131463 ; RRID:Addgene_131463)
