[The description below was written by a language model from this plasmid's Addgene catalogue record and pLannotate feature annotations shown in this document.]
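Description:
MADR pDonor-H3F3A-G34R-EGFP pTV1 Pdgfra D842V COTv1 Trp53-V5 WPRE is a promoterless donor plasmid of about 10.9 kb for mosaic analysis with dual recombinase-mediated cassette exchange (MADR). It is propagated in E. coli as a high-copy plasmid through a ColE1/pUC-type origin and selected with ampicillin (AmpR under the bla promoter). The backbone also carries lac regulatory remnants and an SV40 origin fragment.

The payload sits between a loxP site upstream and a minimal FRT site downstream. Co-delivered Cre and FlpO can therefore exchange the cassette into a genomic locus bearing compatible loxP and FRT sites. The record does not name the recipient locus, and expression after integration presumably depends on a promoter resident there. The donor has no promoter of its own. A PGK polyadenylation signal and three tandem SV40 polyadenylation signals lie just upstream of loxP, and this 4x polyA block is intended to suppress expression from unintegrated episomal plasmid.

The cassette first encodes histone H3.3 (H3F3A) with the G34R mutation, fused to EGFP and, according to the catalogue, an AU1 tag. An annotated P2A peptide follows, then mouse Pdgfra carrying the activating D842V mutation. A short unannotated linker, presumably the "COTv1" element in the name, precedes mouse Trp53 with a C-terminal V5 tag. The record lists no Trp53 mutation, although the stated purpose groups it with the oncogenic elements. A WPRE and a rabbit β-globin polyadenylation signal complete the transcript, enhancing expression and terminating it. The construct is meant to produce stable, locus-specific, fluorescently marked expression of these glioma-associated alterations in somatic mouse mosaics.
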