Features (pLannotate 1.2.2; 31 found; start..end, strand, type, name):
      5..24      +  enhancer       CMV enhancer (fragment): human cytomegalovirus immediate early enhancer
     32..493     +  polyA_signal   PGK poly(A) signal: mouse phosphoglycerate kinase 1 polyadenylation signal
    535..618     +  CDS            large T antigen (fragment): large T antigen from SV40 (simian virus 40)
    641..775     +  polyA_signal   SV40 poly(A) signal: SV40 polyadenylation signal
    789..872     +  CDS            large T antigen (fragment): large T antigen from SV40 (simian virus 40)
    895..1029    +  polyA_signal   SV40 poly(A) signal: SV40 polyadenylation signal
   1043..1126    +  CDS            large T antigen (fragment): large T antigen from SV40 (simian virus 40)
   1149..1283    +  polyA_signal   SV40 poly(A) signal: SV40 polyadenylation signal
   1312..1345    +  protein_bind   loxP: Cre-mediated recombination occurs in the 8-bp core sequence (GCATACAT). Cre recombinase
   1373..1404    +  misc_feature   MCS (fragment): pBluescript multiple cloning site
   1419..1826    +  CDS            His3.3A: H33A_DROME - Experimental evidence at protein level: Swiss-Prot protein existence level 1. Variant histone H3 which replaces conventional H3 in a wide range of nucleosomes in active genes and is specifically enriched in modifications associated with active chromatin. Constitutes the predominant form of histone H3 in non-dividing cells and is incorporated into chromatin independently of DNA synthesis. Deposited at sites of nucleosomal displacement throughout transcribed genes, suggesting that it represents an epigenetic imprint of transcriptionally active chromatin. Nucleosomes wrap and compact
   1845..2558    +  CDS            EGFP: EGFP is a basic (constitutively fluorescent) green fluorescent protein published in 1996, derived from Aequorea victoria. It is reported to be a rapidly-maturing weak dimer with moderate acid sensitivity.
   2601..2657    +  CDS            P2A: 2A peptide from porcine teschovirus-1 polyprotein Eukaryotic ribosomes fail to insert a peptide bond between the Gly and Pro residues, yielding separate polypeptides.
   2658..5924    +  CDS            Pdgfra: PGFRA_MOUSE - Experimental evidence at protein level: Swiss-Prot protein existence level 1. Tyrosine-protein kinase that acts as a cell-surface receptor for PDGFA, PDGFB and PDGFC and plays an essential role in the regulation of embryonic development, cell proliferation, survival and chemotaxis. Depending on the context, promotes or inhibits cell proliferation and cell migration. Plays an important role in the differentiation of bone marrow-derived mesenchymal stem cells. Required for normal skeleton development and cephalic closure during embryonic development. Required for normal development
   6000..7169    +  CDS            Tp53: P53_MOUSE - Also known as P53, Trp53. Experimental evidence at protein level: Swiss-Prot protein existence level 1. Acts as a tumor suppressor in many tumor types; induces growth arrest or apoptosis depending on the physiological circumstances and cell type. Involved in cell cycle regulation as a trans-activator that acts to negatively regulate cell division by controlling a set of genes required for this process. One of the activated genes is an inhibitor of cyclin-dependent kinases. Apoptosis induction seems to be mediated either by stimulation of BAX and FAS antigen expression, or by repres
   7179..7220    +  CDS            V5 tag: epitope tag from simian virus 5
   7233..7821    +  misc_feature   WPRE: woodchuck hepatitis virus posttranscriptional regulatory element
   7829..7900    +  CDS            HBB (fragment): HBB_PONPY - Experimental evidence at transcript level: Swiss-Prot protein existence level 2. Involved in oxygen transport from the lung to the various peripheral tissues. From Pongo pygmaeus (Bornean orangutan).
   7971..8026    +  polyA_signal   β-globin poly(A) signal: rabbit β-globin polyadenylation signal (Gil and Proudfoot, 1987)
   8366..8399    +  protein_bind   FRT (minimal): supports FLP-mediated excision but not integration (Turan and Bode, 2011) FLP recombinase from the Saccharomyces cerevisiae 2μ plasmid
   8440..8462    -  protein_bind   lac operator (fragment): The lac repressor binds to the lac operator to inhibit transcription in E. coli. This inhibition can be relieved by adding lactose or isopropyl-β-D-thiogalactopyranoside (IPTG). lac repressor encoded by lacI
   8466..8496    -  promoter       lac promoter: promoter for the E. coli lac operon
   8511..8532    -  protein_bind   CAP binding site: CAP binding activates transcription in the presence of cAMP. E. coli catabolite activator protein
   8545..8584    -  CDS            lacI (fragment): lac repressor; lacI; The lac repressor binds to the lac operator to inhibit transcription in E. coli. This inhibition can be relieved by adding lactose or isopropyl-β-D-thiogalactopyranoside (IPTG).
   8591..8613    +  promoter       SV40 promoter (fragment): SV40 enhancer and early promoter
   8637..8772    +  rep_origin     SV40 ori: SV40 origin of replication
   8792..8926    +  polyA_signal   SV40 poly(A) signal: SV40 polyadenylation signal
   8928..8982    -  CDS            lacI (fragment): lac repressor; lacI; The lac repressor binds to the lac operator to inhibit transcription in E. coli. This inhibition can be relieved by adding lactose or isopropyl-β-D-thiogalactopyranoside (IPTG).
   9165..9753    -  rep_origin     ori: high-copy-number ColE1/pMB1/pBR322/pUC origin of replication
   9924..10784   -  CDS            AmpR: β-lactamase; bla; confers resistance to ampicillin, carbenicillin, and related antibiotics
  10785..10889   -  promoter       AmpR promoter: bla
>Addgene plasmid #131463 | MADR pDonor-H3F3A-G34R-EGFP pTV1 Pdgfra D842V COTv1 Trp53-V5 WPRE | addgene full sequence | sequence record 305001 | Addgene NGS Result
GGTCGACATTGATTATTGACTAGTGGATCCGCTGTAAGTCTGCAGAAATTGATGATCTATTAAACAATAA
AGATGTCCACTAAAATGGAAGTTTTTCCTGTCATACTTTGTTAAGAAGGGTGAGAACAGAGTACCTACAT
TTTGAATGGAAGGATTGGAGCTACGGGGGTGGGGGTGGGGTGGGATTAGATAAATGCCTGCTCTTTACTG
AAGGCTCTTTACTATTGCTTTATGATAATGTTTCATAGTTGGATATCATAATTTAAACAAGCAAAACCAA
ATTAAGGGCCAGCTCATTCCTCCCACTCATGATCTATAGATCTATAGATCTCTCGTGGGATCATTGTTTT
TCTCTTGATTCCCACTTTGTGGTTCTAAGTACTGTGGTTTCCAAATGTGTCAGTTTCATAGCCTGAAGAA
CGAGATCAGCAGCCTCTGTTCCACATACACTTCATTCTCAGTATTGTTTTGCCAAGTTCTAATTCCATCA
GAAGCTTGCAGATCTGCGACTCTAGAGGATCTGCGACTCTAGAGGATCATAATCAGCCATACCACATTTG
TAGAGGTTTTACTTGCTTTAAAAAACCTCCCACACCTCCCCCTGAACCTGAAACATAAAATGAATGCAAT
TGTTGTTGTTAACTTGTTTATTGCAGCTTATAATGGTTACAAATAAAGCAATAGCATCACAAATTTCACA
AATAAAGCATTTTTTTCACTGCATTCTAGTTGTGGTTTGTCCAAACTCATCAATGTATCTTATCATGTCT
GGATCTGCGACTCTAGAGGATCATAATCAGCCATACCACATTTGTAGAGGTTTTACTTGCTTTAAAAAAC
CTCCCACACCTCCCCCTGAACCTGAAACATAAAATGAATGCAATTGTTGTTGTTAACTTGTTTATTGCAG
CTTATAATGGTTACAAATAAAGCAATAGCATCACAAATTTCACAAATAAAGCATTTTTTTCACTGCATTC
TAGTTGTGGTTTGTCCAAACTCATCAATGTATCTTATCATGTCTGGATCTGCGACTCTAGAGGATCATAA
TCAGCCATACCACATTTGTAGAGGTTTTACTTGCTTTAAAAAACCTCCCACACCTCCCCCTGAACCTGAA
ACATAAAATGAATGCAATTGTTGTTGTTAACTTGTTTATTGCAGCTTATAATGGTTACAAATAAAGCAAT
AGCATCACAAATTTCACAAATAAAGCATTTTTTTCACTGCATTCTAGTTGTGGTTTGTCCAAACTCATCA
ATGTATCTTATCATGTCTGGATCCCCATCAAGCTGATCCGGAACCCTTAATATAACTTCGTATAGCATAC
ATTATACGAAGTTATTAGGTCCCTCGACCTGCAGCCCAAGCTAGCTTATCGATACCGTCGACCTCGAGGG
GGGGAATTCGCCGCCACCATGGCTCGTACAAAGCAGACTGCCCGCAAATCCACCGGTGGTAAAGCACCCA
GGAAACAACTGGCTACAAAAGCCGCTCGCAAGAGTGCGCCCTCTACTGGAAGGGTGAAGAAACCTCATCG
TTACAGGCCTGGTACTGTGGCCCTCCGTGAAATCAGACGCTATCAGAAGTCCACTGAACTTCTGATCCGC
AAGCTCCCCTTTCAGCGTCTGGTGCGAGAAATTGCTCAGGACTTCAAAACAGATCTGCGCTTCCAGAGTG
CAGCTATTGGTGCTTTGCAGGAGGCAAGTGAGGCCTATCTGGTTGGCCTTTTTGAAGATACCAATCTGTG
TGCTATCCATGCCAAACGTGTAACAATTATGCCAAAAGATATCCAGCTAGCACGCCGCATACGCGGAGAA
CGTGCTTCGAGACCGGTAGCTACTGTGAGCAAGGGCGAGGAGCTGTTCACCGGGGTGGTGCCCATCCTGG
TCGAGCTGGACGGCGACGTAAACGGCCACAAGTTCAGCGTGTCCGGCGAGGGCGAGGGCGATGCCACCTA
CGGCAAGCTGACCCTGAAGTTCATCTGCACCACCGGCAAGCTGCCCGTGCCCTGGCCCACCCTCGTGACC
ACCCTGACCTACGGCGTGCAGTGCTTCAGCCGCTACCCCGACCACATGAAGCAGCACGACTTCTTCAAGT
CCGCCATGCCCGAAGGCTACGTCCAGGAGCGCACCATCTTCTTCAAGGACGACGGCAACTACAAGACCCG
CGCCGAGGTGAAGTTCGAGGGCGACACCCTGGTGAACCGCATCGAGCTGAAGGGCATCGACTTCAAGGAG
GACGGCAACATCCTGGGGCACAAGCTGGAGTACAACTACAACAGCCACAACGTCTATATCATGGCCGACA
AGCAGAAGAACGGCATCAAGGTGAACTTCAAGATCCGCCACAACATCGAGGACGGCAGCGTGCAGCTCGC
CGACCACTACCAGCAGAACACCCCCATCGGCGACGGCCCCGTGCTGCTGCCCGACAACCACTACCTGAGC
ACCCAGTCCGCCCTGAGCAAAGACCCCAACGAGAAGCGCGATCACATGGTCCTGCTGGAGTTCGTGACCG
CCGCCGGGATCACTCTCGGCATGGACGAGCTGTACAAGGGCGGCGATACCTATCGGTATATTGGATCCGG
AGGATCCGGAGCCACGAACTTCTCTCTGTTAAAGCAAGCAGGAGACGTGGAAGAAAACCCCGGTCCTATG
GGGACCTCCCACCAGGTCTTTCTGGTCCTCAGCTGTCTCCTCACAGGGCCGGGCCTCATCTCCTGCCAGC
TCTTATTACCCTCTATCCTCCCAAACGAGAATGAGAAGATTGTGCAGCTGAATTCGTCCTTTTCTCTGAG
ATGCGTTGGGGAGAGTGAAGTGAGCTGGCAGCACCCCATGTCTGAAGAAGACGACCCCAACGTGGAAATC
AGAAGTGAGGAGAACAACAGTGGCCTCTTTGTCACAGTGCTGGAAGTGGTTAACGCCTCCGCAGCCCACA
CCGGATGGTACACTTGCTACTACAACCACACTCAGACGGATGAGAGTGAGATCGAAGGCAGGCACATTTA
CATCTATGTACCAGACCCAGACATGGCCTTTGTGCCTCTCGGGATGACCGATTCCTTAGTCATCGTGGAA
GAGGATGACTCTGCCATCATACCTTGCCGCACCACAGATCCGGAGACTCAAGTAACCTTGCACAATAACG
GGAGGCTGGTGCCTGCCTCCTATGACAGCAGGCAGGGCTTCAACGGAACCTTCAGCGTGGGGCCTTACAT
CTGTGAGGCCACCGTCAAAGGGAGGACGTTCAAGACCAGCGAGTTTAATGTTTATGCCTTGAAAGCAACG
TCAGAACTGAATCTGGAGATGGACGCACGCCAGACTGTGTATAAGGCAGGAGAAACGATCGTGGTGACCT
GTGCCGTCTTTAACAACGAGGTCGTTGACCTGCAGTGGACTTACCCTGGAGAAGTGAGAAACAAAGGTAT
CACCATGCTGGAGGAGATCAAACTCCCATCCATCAAACTGGTGTACACTTTGACCGTCCCCAAGGCCACG
GTGAAGGACAGTGGAGAGTATGAATGTGCTGCCCGTCAGGCCACTAAAGAGGTCAAGGAAATGAAGAGAG
TCACCATTTCTGTCCACGAGAAAGGCTTCGTCGAGATTGAGCCCACCTTTGGCCAGCTGGAAGCTGTCAA
CTTGCACGAAGTCAGAGAGTTCGTGGTGGAGGTGCAGGCCTACCCGACGCCCAGGATATCGTGGCTGAAG
GACAACTTGACTCTGATAGAGAATCTCACCGAGATCACCACTGATGTACAGAAGAGTCAGGAAACAAGGT
ATCAGAGCAAATTAAAGCTGATCCGGGCTAAGGAAGAAGACAGTGGCCATTACACCATTATAGTTCAAAA
TGAGGATGACGTGAAGAGTTACACGTTTGAGCTGTCAACCCTAGTTCCTGCATCCATTTTGGATCTCGTA
GATGACCACCATGGCTCTGGCGGGGGACAGACTGTGAGGTGTACAGCCGAAGGCACCCCTCTTCCAGAAA
TCGACTGGATGATCTGCAAGCATATTAAGAAATGTAATAATGACACTTCGTGGACAGTTTTGGCCAGCAA
TGTCTCAAATATTATCACAGAGCTCCCTCGCCGTGGCAGGAGTACCGTGGAGGGACGAGTGTCCTTCGCC
AAAGTGGAAGAGACCATCGCAGTTCGATGCCTGGCAAAGAACAACCTCAGCGTTGTGGCCCGTGAGCTGA
AGCTGGTGGCTCCCACTCTGCGATCTGAACTCACAGTGGCGGCCGCAGTGTTGGTGCTGTTGGTGATTGT
CATTGTCTCTCTCATCGTCCTGGTGGTCATTTGGAAGCAGAAACCACGGTATGAAATTCGCTGGAGGGTT
ATCGAGTCAATCAGCCCCGATGGACATGAGTATATCTATGTGGACCCCATGCAGTTGCCTTACGACTCCA
GATGGGAATTCCCGAGAGATGGCCTCGTGCTTGGTCGGATTTTGGGATCCGGTGCATTTGGGAAAGTGGT
CGAAGGTACAGCTTATGGATTAAGCCGGTCCCAACCTGTAATGAAGGTGGCTGTGAAGATGCTCAAACCC
ACAGCCAGGTCTAGTGAAAAGCAGGCTCTCATGTCTGAGCTGAAGATAATGACTCACCTGGGGCCACATT
TGAACATTGTGAACTTGCTGGGAGCCTGCACCAAGTCAGGTCCCATTTACATCATCACAGAATACTGCTT
CTATGGGGATTTGGTCAACTACTTGCATAAGAACAGAGATAGCTTCATGAGCCAACACCCAGAGAAGCCG
AAGAAAGACCTGGACATCTTTGGATTGAATCCTGCAGACGAGAGCACAAGAAGTTATGTGATTTTGTCTT
TTGAAAATAACGGCGACTACATGGACATGAAGCAAGCTGATACCACACAGTATGTCCCCATGCTTGAAAG
GAAAGAGGTTTCTAAATACTCTGACATCCAGAGATCGCTGTACGATCGGCCAGCCTCCTACAAGAAGAAA
TCCATGCTAGACTCAGAAGTCAAAAACCTCCTTTCGGACGATGACTCCGAGGGTCTGACTTTGCTGGATC
TATTGAGCTTCACCTATCAAGTTGCTCGAGGAATGGAATTTTTGGCTTCGAAAAATTGTGTCCACCGGGA
CCTGGCTGCCCGCAACGTCCTCCTGGCGCAAGGAAAAATTGTGAAGATCTGTGATTTTGGCCTGGCCAGA
GTCATCATGCACGATTCCAACTACGTGTCAAAAGGCAGTACTTTCCTGCCTGTGAAGTGGATGGCACCCG
AGAGCATCTTCGACAACCTCTACACCACGCTGAGTGACGTCTGGTCCTATGGCATTCTGCTCTGGGAAAT
CTTTTCCCTTGGTGGCACACCCTATCCTGGCATGATGGTCGATTCTACTTTCTACAATAAGATCAAGAGT
GGATACCGGATGGCCAAACCTGACCATGCCACCAGTGAAGTCTATGAGATCATGGTGCAGTGCTGGAACA
GTGAGCCCGAGAAGAGACCCTCCTTCTACCACCTCAGCGAGATAGTGGAGAACCTGTTGCCGGGACAATA
CAAGAAGAGTTATGAAAAGATTCACCTGGACTTCCTAAAGAGTGACCATCCGGCCGTGGCACGCATGCGG
GTGGACTCTGATAATGCGTACATCGGTGTCACTTACAAAAATGAAGAGGATAAGCTGAAGGACTGGGAAG
GTGGCCTGGACGAACAGAGACTGAGCGCTGACAGTGGCTACATCATCCCCCTGCCAGACATTGACCCTGT
TCCAGAGGAGGAAGACCTGGGCAAGAGGAACAGACACAGCTCACAGACTTCGGAAGAGAGTGCCATCGAG
ACAGGTTCCAGTAGTTCCACCTTCATCAAGAGAGAGGACGAGACCATCGAGGACATCGACATGATGGATG
ACATTGGTATAGATTCCTCGGACCTGGTGGAGGACAGCTTCCTGGGCAGTGGAGGGAGTGGAGCAACCAA
TTTTTCACTCCTGAAGCAAGCTGGGGATGTAGAGGAGAATCCTGGGCCTATGACTGCCATGGAGGAGTCA
CAGTCGGATATCAGCCTCGAGCTCCCTCTGAGCCAGGAGACATTTTCAGGCTTATGGAAACTACTTCCTC
CAGAAGATATCCTGCCATCACCTCACTGCATGGACGATCTGTTGCTGCCCCAGGATGTTGAGGAGTTTTT
TGAAGGCCCAAGTGAAGCCCTCCGAGTGTCAGGAGCTCCTGCAGCACAGGACCCTGTCACCGAGACCCCT
GGGCCAGTGGCCCCTGCCCCAGCCACTCCATGGCCCCTGTCATCTTTTGTCCCTTCTCAAAAAACTTACC
AGGGCAACTATGGCTTCCACCTGGGCTTCCTGCAGTCTGGGACAGCCAAGTCTGTTATGTGCACGTACTC
TCCTCCCCTCAATAAGCTATTCTGCCAGCTGGCGAAGACGTGCCCTGTGCAGTTGTGGGTCAGCGCCACA
CCTCCAGCTGGGAGCCGTGTCCGCGCCATGGCCATCTACAAGAAGTCACAGCACATGACGGAGGTCGTGA
GACGCTGCCCCCACCATGAGCGCTGCTCCGATGGTGATGGCCTGGCTCCTCCCCAGCATCTTATCCGGGT
GGAAGGAAATTTGTATCCCGAGTATCTGGAAGACAGGCAGACTTTTCGCCACAGCGTGGTGGTACCTTAT
GAGCCACCCGAGGCCGGCTCTGAGTATACCACCATCCACTACAAGTACATGTGTAATAGCTCCTGCATGG
GGGGCATGAACCGCCGACCTATCCTTACCATCATCACACTGGAAGACTCCAGTGGGAACCTTCTGGGACG
GGACAGCTTTGAGGTTCATGTTTGTGCCTGCCCTGGGAGAGACCGCCGTACAGAAGAAGAAAATTTCCGC
AAAAAGGAAGTCCTTTGCCCTGAACTGCCCCCAGGGAGCGCAAAGAGAGCGCTGCCCACCTGCACAAGCG
CCTCTCCCCCGCAAAAGAAAAAACCACTTGATGGAGAGTATTTCACCCTCAAGATCCGCGGGCGTAAACG
CTTCGAGATGTTCCGGGAGCTGAATGAGGCCTTAGAGTTAAAGGATGCCCATGCTACAGAGGAGTCTGGA
GACAGCAGGGCTCACTCCAGCTACCTGAAGACCAAGAAGGGCCAGTCTACTTCCCGCCATAAAAAAACAA
TGGTCAAGAAAGTGGGGCCTGACTCAGACGGTGGCTCAGGTAAGCCTATCCCTAACCCTCTCCTCGGTCT
CGATTCTACGTAAGCGGCCGCTAATCAACCTCTGGATTACAAAATTTGTGAAAGATTGACTGGTATTCTT
AACTATGTTGCTCCTTTTACGCTATGTGGATACGCTGCTTTAATGCCTTTGTATCATGCTATTGCTTCCC
GTATGGCTTTCATTTTCTCCTCCTTGTATAAATCCTGGTTGCTGTCTCTTTATGAGGAGTTGTGGCCCGT
TGTCAGGCAACGTGGCGTGGTGTGCACTGTGTTTGCTGACGCAACCCCCACTGGTTGGGGCATTGCCACC
ACCTGTCAGCTCCTTTCCGGGACTTTCGCTTTCCCCCTCCCTATTGCCACGGCGGAACTCATCGCCGCCT
GCCTTGCCCGCTGCTGGACAGGGGCTCGGCTGTTGGGCACTGACAATTCCGTGGTGTTGTCGGGGAAATC
ATCGTCCTTTCCTTGGCTGCTCGCCTGTGTTGCCACCTGGATTCTGCGCGGGACGTCCTTCTGCTACGTC
CCTTCGGCCCTCAATCCAGCGGACCTTCCTTCCCGCGGCCTGCTGCCGGCTCTGCGGCCTCTTCCGCGTC
TTCGCCTTCGCCCTCAGACGAGTCGGATCTCCCTTTGGGCCGCCTCCCCGCAGGCCGCACTCCTCAGGTG
CAGGCTGCCTATCAGAAGGTGGTGGCTGGTGTGGCCAATGCCCTGGCTCACAAATACCACTGAGATCTTT
TTCCCTCTGCCAAAAATTATGGGGACATCATGAAGCCCCTTGAGCATCTGACTTCTGGCTAATAAAGGAA
ATTTATTTTCATTGCAATAGTGTGTTGGAATTTTTTGTGTCTCTCACTCGGAAGGACATATGGGAGGGCA
AATCATTTAAAACATCAGAATGAGTATTTGGTTTAGAGTTTGGCAACATATGCCCATATGCTGGCTGCCA
TGAACAAAGGTTGGCTATAAAGAGGTCATCAGTATATGAAACAGCCCCCTGCTGTCCATTCCTTATTCCA
TAGAAAAGCCTTGACTTGAGGTTAGATTTTTTTTATATTTTGTTTTGTGTTATTTTTTTCTTTAACATCC
CTAAAATTTTCCTTACATGTTTTACTAGCCAGATTTTTCCTCCTCTCCTGACTACTCCCAGTCATAGCTG
TCCCTCTTCTCTTATGGAGATCCCTCGACCTGCAGGAAGTTCCTATTCTCTAGAAAGTATAGGAACTTCA
AGCTTGGCGTAATCATGGTCATAGCTGTTTCCTGTGTGAAATTGTTATCCGCTCACAATTCCACACAACA
TACGAGCCGGAAGCATAAAGTGTAAAGCCTGGGGTGCCTAATGAGTGAGCTAACTCACATTAATTGCGTT
GCGCTCACTGCCCGCTTTCCAGTCGGGAAACCTGTCGTGCCAGCGGATCCGCATCTCAATTAGTCAGCAA
CCATAGTCCCGCCCCTAACTCCGCCCATCCCGCCCCTAACTCCGCCCAGTTCCGCCCATTCTCCGCCCCA
TGGCTGACTAATTTTTTTTATTTATGCAGAGGCCGAGGCCGCCTCGGCCTCTGAGCTATTCCAGAAGTAG
TGAGGAGGCTTTTTTGGAGGCCTAGGCTTTTGCAAAAAGCTAACTTGTTTATTGCAGCTTATAATGGTTA
CAAATAAAGCAATAGCATCACAAATTTCACAAATAAAGCATTTTTTTCACTGCATTCTAGTTGTGGTTTG
TCCAAACTCATCAATGTATCTTATCATGTCTGGATCCGCTGCATTAATGAATCGGCCAACGCGCGGGGAG
AGGCGGTTTGCGTATTGGGCGCTCTTCCGCTTCCTCGCTCACTGACTCGCTGCGCTCGGTCGTTCGGCTG
CGGCGAGCGGTATCAGCTCACTCAAAGGCGGTAATACGGTTATCCACAGAATCAGGGGATAACGCAGGAA
AGAACATGTGAGCAAAAGGCCAGCAAAAGGCCAGGAACCGTAAAAAGGCCGCGTTGCTGGCGTTTTTCCA
TAGGCTCCGCCCCCCTGACGAGCATCACAAAAATCGACGCTCAAGTCAGAGGTGGCGAAACCCGACAGGA
CTATAAAGATACCAGGCGTTTCCCCCTGGAAGCTCCCTCGTGCGCTCTCCTGTTCCGACCCTGCCGCTTA
CCGGATACCTGTCCGCCTTTCTCCCTTCGGGAAGCGTGGCGCTTTCTCATAGCTCACGCTGTAGGTATCT
CAGTTCGGTGTAGGTCGTTCGCTCCAAGCTGGGCTGTGTGCACGAACCCCCCGTTCAGCCCGACCGCTGC
GCCTTATCCGGTAACTATCGTCTTGAGTCCAACCCGGTAAGACACGACTTATCGCCACTGGCAGCAGCCA
CTGGTAACAGGATTAGCAGAGCGAGGTATGTAGGCGGTGCTACAGAGTTCTTGAAGTGGTGGCCTAACTA
CGGCTACACTAGAAGAACAGTATTTGGTATCTGCGCTCTGCTGAAGCCAGTTACCTTCGGAAAAAGAGTT
GGTAGCTCTTGATCCGGCAAACAAACCACCGCTGGTAGCGGTGGTTTTTTTGTTTGCAAGCAGCAGATTA
CGCGCAGAAAAAAAGGATCTCAAGAAGATCCTTTGATCTTTTCTACGGGGTCTGACGCTCAGTGGAACGA
AAACTCACGTTAAGGGATTTTGGTCATGAGATTATCAAAAAGGATCTTCACCTAGATCCTTTTAAATTAA
AAATGAAGTTTTAAATCAATCTAAAGTATATATGAGTAAACTTGGTCTGACAGTTACCAATGCTTAATCA
GTGAGGCACCTATCTCAGCGATCTGTCTATTTCGTTCATCCATAGTTGCCTGACTCCCCGTCGTGTAGAT
AACTACGATACGGGAGGGCTTACCATCTGGCCCCAGTGCTGCAATGATACCGCGAGACCCACGCTCACCG
GCTCCAGATTTATCAGCAATAAACCAGCCAGCCGGAAGGGCCGAGCGCAGAAGTGGTCCTGCAACTTTAT
CCGCCTCCATCCAGTCTATTAATTGTTGCCGGGAAGCTAGAGTAAGTAGTTCGCCAGTTAATAGTTTGCG
CAACGTTGTTGCCATTGCTACAGGCATCGTGGTGTCACGCTCGTCGTTTGGTATGGCTTCATTCAGCTCC
GGTTCCCAACGATCAAGGCGAGTTACATGATCCCCCATGTTGTGCAAAAAAGCGGTTAGCTCCTTCGGTC
CTCCGATCGTTGTCAGAAGTAAGTTGGCCGCAGTGTTATCACTCATGGTTATGGCAGCACTGCATAATTC
TCTTACTGTCATGCCATCCGTAAGATGCTTTTCTGTGACTGGTGAGTACTCAACCAAGTCATTCTGAGAA
TAGTGTATGCGGCGACCGAGTTGCTCTTGCCCGGCGTCAATACGGGATAATACCGCGCCACATAGCAGAA
CTTTAAAAGTGCTCATCATTGGAAAACGTTCTTCGGGGCGAAAACTCTCAAGGATCTTACCGCTGTTGAG
ATCCAGTTCGATGTAACCCACTCGTGCACCCAACTGATCTTCAGCATCTTTTACTTTCACCAGCGTTTCT
GGGTGAGCAAAAACAGGAAGGCAAAATGCCGCAAAAAAGGGAATAAGGGCGACACGGAAATGTTGAATAC
TCATACTCTTCCTTTTTCAATATTATTGAAGCATTTATCAGGGTTATTGTCTCATGAGCGGATACATATT
TGAATGTATTTAGAAAAATAAACAAATAGGGGTTCCGCGCACATTTCCCCGAAAAGTGCCACCTG
